>Addgene plasmid #120299 | AAV CMV-driven AcrIIA4-2xmiR-1 target sites | addgene full sequence | sequence record 233813 | Addgene NGS Result
GTGGCACTTTTCGGGGAAATGTGCGCGGAACCCCTATTTGTTTATTTTTCTAAATACATTCAAATATGTA
TCCGCTCATGAGACAATAACCCTGATAAATGCTTCAATAATATTGAAAAAGGAAGAGTATGAGTATTCAA
CATTTCCGTGTCGCCCTTATTCCCTTTTTTGCGGCATTTTGCCTTCCTGTTTTTGCTCACCCAGAAACGC
TGGTGAAAGTAAAAGATGCTGAAGATCAGTTGGGTGCACGAGTGGGTTACATCGAACTGGATCTCAACAG
CGGTAAGATCCTTGAGAGTTTTCGCCCCGAAGAACGTTTTCCAATGATGAGCACTTTTAAAGTTCTGCTA
TGTGGCGCGGTATTATCCCGTATTGACGCCGGGCAAGAGCAACTCGGTCGCCGCATACACTATTCTCAGA
ATGACTTGGTTGAGTACTCACCAGTCACAGAAAAGCATCTTACGGATGGCATGACAGTAAGAGAATTATG
CAGTGCTGCCATAACCATGAGTGATAACACTGCGGCCAACTTACTTCTGACAACGATCGGAGGACCGAAG
GAGCTAACCGCTTTTTTGCACAACATGGGGGATCATGTAACTCGCCTTGATCGTTGGGAACCGGAGCTGA
ATGAAGCCATACCAAACGACGAGCGTGACACCACGATGCCTGTAGCAATGGCAACAACGTTGCGCAAACT
ATTAACTGGCGAACTACTTACTCTAGCTTCCCGGCAACAATTAATAGACTGGATGGAGGCGGATAAAGTT
GCAGGACCACTTCTGCGCTCGGCCCTTCCGGCTGGCTGGTTTATTGCTGATAAATCTGGAGCCGGTGAGC
GTGGGTCTCGCGGTATCATTGCAGCACTGGGGCCAGATGGTAAGCCCTCCCGTATCGTAGTTATCTACAC
GACGGGGAGTCAGGCAACTATGGATGAACGAAATAGACAGATCGCTGAGATAGGTGCCTCACTGATTAAG
CATTGGTAACTGTCAGACCAAGTTTACTCATATATACTTTAGATTGATTTAAAACTTCATTTTTAATTTA
AAAGGATCTAGGTGAAGATCCTTTTTGATAATCTCATGACCAAAATCCCTTAACGTGAGTTTTCGTTCCA
CTGAGCGTCAGACCCCGTAGAAAAGATCAAAGGATCTTCTTGAGATCCTTTTTTTCTGCGCGTAATCTGC
TGCTTGCAAACAAAAAAACCACCGCTACCAGCGGTGGTTTGTTTGCCGGATCAAGAGCTACCAACTCTTT
TTCCGAAGGTAACTGGCTTCAGCAGAGCGCAGATACCAAATACTGTTCTTCTAGTGTAGCCGTAGTTAGG
CCACCACTTCAAGAACTCTGTAGCACCGCCTACATACCTCGCTCTGCTAATCCTGTTACCAGTGGCTGCT
GCCAGTGGCGATAAGTCGTGTCTTACCGGGTTGGACTCAAGACGATAGTTACCGGATAAGGCGCAGCGGT
CGGGCTGAACGGGGGGTTCGTGCACACAGCCCAGCTTGGAGCGAACGACCTACACCGAACTGAGATACCT
ACAGCGTGAGCTATGAGAAAGCGCCACGCTTCCCGAAGGGAGAAAGGCGGACAGGTATCCGGTAAGCGGC
AGGGTCGGAACAGGAGAGCGCACGAGGGAGCTTCCAGGGGGAAACGCCTGGTATCTTTATAGTCCTGTCG
GGTTTCGCCACCTCTGACTTGAGCGTCGATTTTTGTGATGCTCGTCAGGGGGGCGGAGCCTATGGAAAAA
CGCCAGCAACGCGGCCTTTTTACGGTTCCTGGCCTTTTGCTGGCCTTTTGCTCACATGTTCTTTCCTGCG
TTATCCCCTGATTCTGTGGATAACCGTATTACCGCCTTTGAGTGAGCTGATACCGCTCGCCGCAGCCGAA
CGACCGAGCGCAGCGAGTCAGTGAGCGAGGAAGCGGAAGAGCGCCCAATACGCAAACCGCCTCTCCCCGC
GCGTTGGCCGATTCATTAATGCAGCTGGCACGACAGGTTTCCCGACTGGAAAGCGGGCAGTGAGCGCAAC
GCAATTAATGTGAGTTAGCTCACTCATTAGGCACCCCAGGCTTTACACTTTATGCTTCCGGCTCGTATGT
TGTGTGGAATTGTGAGCGGATAACAATTTCACACAGGAAACAGCTATGACCATGATTACGCCAAGCGCGC
AATTAACCCTCACTAAAGGGAACAAAAGCTGGGTACCACTAGTATGCATCCTGCAGGACGCGTCCTACCC
ACTCCCTCTATGCGCGCTCGCTCACTCACTCGGCCCTGGAGACCAAAGGTCTCCAGGGCCGAGTGAGTGA
GCGAGCGCGCATAGAGGGAGTGGGTACCTCCATCATCTGGTTTCCCAGATCTGATATCGGCGCGCCCGAG
TCCAACACCCGTGGGAATCCCATGGGCACCATGGCCCCTCGCTCCAAAAATGCTTTCGCGTCGCGCAGAC
ACTGCTCGGTAGTTTCGGGGATCAGCGTTTGAGTAAGAGCCCGCGTCTGAACCCTCCGCGCCGCCCCGGC
CCCAGTGGAAAGACGCGCAGGCAAAACGCACCACGTGACGGAGCGTGACCGCGCGCCGAGCGCGCGCCAA
GGTCGGGCAGGAAGAGGGCCTATTTCCCATGATTCCTTCATATTTGCATATACGATACAAGGCTGTTAGA
GAGATAATTAGAATTAATTTGACTGTAAACACAAAGATATTAGTACAAAATACGTGACGTAGAAAGTAAT
AATTTCTTGGGTAGTTTGCAGTTTTAAAATTATGTTTTAAAATGGACTATCATATGCTTACCGTAACTTG
AAAGTATTTCGATTTCTTGGCTTTATATATCTTGTGGAAAGGACGAAACACCGAGTCTTCGAGGAAGACA
GGTTTAAGAGCTATGCTGGAAACAGCATAGCAAGTTTAAATAAGGCTAGTCCGTTATCAACTTGAAAAAG
TGGCACCGAGTCGGTGCTTTTTTTGCGGCCGCGGCCGCTCTACAAATGTGGTATCTAGAGACATTGATTA
TTGACTAGTTATTAATAGTAATCAATTACGGGGTCATTAGTTCATAGCCCATATATGGAGTTCCGCGTTA
CATAACTTACGGTAAATGGCCCGCCTGGCTGACCGCCCAACGACCCCCGCCCATTGACGTCAATAATGAC
GTATGTTCCCATAGTAACGCCAATAGGGACTTTCCATTGACGTCAATGGGTGGAGTATTTACGGTAAACT
GCCCACTTGGCAGTACATCAAGTGTATCATATGCCAAGTACGCCCCCTATTGACGTCAATGACGGTAAAT
GGCCCGCCTGGCATTATGCCCAGTACATGACCTTATGGGACTTTCCTACTTGGCAGTACATCTACGTATT
AGTCATCGCTATTACCATGGTGATGCGGTTTTGGCAGTACATCAATGGGCGTGGATAGCGGTTTGACTCA
CGGGGATTTCCAAGTCTCCACCCCATTGACGTCAATGGGAGTTTGTTTTGGCACCAAAATCAACGGGACT
TTCCAAAATGTCGTAACAACTCCGCCCCATTGACGCAAATGGGCGGTAGGCGTGTACGGTGGGAGGTCTA
TATAAGCAGAGCTCTCTGGCTAACTAGAGAACCCACTGCTTACTGGCTTATCGAAATTAATACGACTCAC
TATAGGGAGACCCAAGCTGGCTAGATGGACTATAAGGACGATGACGATAAAGCTGGCGGCAGCATGAACA
TTAACGACCTGATTCGGGAAATAAAGAACAAGGACTACACGGTCAAGCTGTCAGGCACCGACTCCAACTC
TATAACACAGCTCATTATAAGGGTTAATAATGATGGCAACGAATATGTCATCTCTGAATCCGAGAATGAA
TCAATCGTGGAGAAATTCATCAGTGCATTTAAAAACGGCTGGAACCAGGAGTACGAAGATGAGGAAGAGT
TCTACAATGATATGCAAACTATCACACTGAAATCTGAGCTGAACTAGCTCGAGCGGCCGCCACTGTGCTG
GATATCTGCAGAATTATACATACTTCTTTACATTCCATTATATATACATACTTCTTTACATTCCATTAAT
TAGAGACGAGCTCGTCTCTAGCTTAAGTTTAAACCGCTGATCAGCCTCGACTGTGCCTTCTAGTTGCCAG
CCATCTGTTGTTTGCCCCTCCCCCGTGCCTTCCTTGACCCTGGAAGGTGCCACTCCCACTGTCCTTTCCT
AATAAAATGAGGAAATTGCATCGCATTGTCTGAGTAGGTGTCATTCTATTCTGGGGGGTGGGGTGGGGCA
GGACAGCAAGGGGGAGGATTGGGAAGACAATAGCAGGCATGCTGGGGATGCGGTGGGCTCTATGGGTCGA
CTCGACGATATCAGATCTGAGGAACCCCTAGTGATGGAGTTGGCCACTCCCTCTCTGCGCGCTCGCTCGC
TCACTGAGGCCGGGCGACCAAAGGTCGCCCGACGCCCGGGCTTTGCCCGGGCGGCCTCAGTGAGCGAGSG
AGCGSGCAGRSRGAGAGGGGGGGSCCCCCCCCCCCCCCCCKGCATTCTAGAGAGCTCCAATTCGCCCTAT
AGTGAGTCGTATTACGCGCGCTCACTGGCCGTCGTTTTACAACGTCGTGACTGGGAAAACCCTGGCGTTA
CCCAACTTAATCGCCTTGCAGCACATCCCCCTTTCGCCAGCTGGCGTAATAGCGAAGAGGCCCGCACCGA
TCGCCCTTCCCAACAGTTGCGCAGCCTGAATGGCGAATGGAAATTGTAAGCGTTAATATTTTGTTAAAAT
TCGCGTTAAATTTTTGTTAAATCAGCTCATTTTTTAACCAATAGGCCGAAATCGGCAAAATCCCTTATAA
ATCAAAAGAATAGACCGAGATAGGGT
[37 nt withheld, positions 4857-4893]
AAAGAACGTGGACTCCAACGTCAAAGG
[49 nt withheld, positions 4921-4969]
T
[91 nt withheld, positions 4971-5061]
G
[124 nt withheld, positions 5063-5186]
CAG
Features (pLannotate 1.2.2; 20 found; start..end, strand, type, name):
     24..128     +  promoter       AmpR promoter: bla
    129..989     +  CDS            AmpR: β-lactamase; bla; confers resistance to ampicillin, carbenicillin, and related antibiotics
   1160..1748    +  rep_origin     ori: high-copy-number ColE1/pMB1/pBR322/pUC origin of replication
   1931..2023    +  CDS            lacI (fragment): lac repressor; lacI; The lac repressor binds to the lac operator to inhibit transcription in E. coli. This inhibition can be relieved by adding lactose or isopropyl-β-D-thiogalactopyranoside (IPTG).
   2036..2057    +  protein_bind   CAP binding site: CAP binding activates transcription in the presence of cAMP. E. coli catabolite activator protein
   2072..2102    +  promoter       lac promoter: promoter for the E. coli lac operon
   2110..2126    +  protein_bind   lac operator: The lac repressor binds to the lac operator to inhibit transcription in E. coli. This inhibition can be relieved by adding lactose or isopropyl-β-D-thiogalactopyranoside (IPTG). lac repressor encoded by lacI
   2171..2189    +  promoter       T3 promoter: promoter for bacteriophage T3 RNA polymerase
   2604..2844    +  promoter       U6 promoter: RNA polymerase III promoter for human U6 snRNA
   2890..2957    +  misc_RNA       tracrRNA (fragment): trans-activating CRISPR RNA for the Streptococcus pyogenes CRISPR/Cas9 system
   3000..3379    +  enhancer       CMV enhancer: human cytomegalovirus immediate early enhancer
   3380..3583    +  promoter       CMV promoter: human cytomegalovirus (CMV) immediate early promoter
   3579..3612    +  LTR            5' LTR (truncated) (fragment): truncated 5' long terminal repeat (LTR) from HIV-1
   3628..3646    +  promoter       T7 promoter: promoter for bacteriophage T7 RNA polymerase
   3667..3684    +  CDS            3xFLAG (fragment): three tandem FLAG® epitope tags
   4111..4335    +  polyA_signal   bGH poly(A) signal: bovine growth hormone polyadenylation signal
   4360..4489    +  repeat_region  AAV2 ITR (fragment): inverted terminal repeat of adeno-associated virus serotype 2 inverted
   4546..4564    -  promoter       T7 promoter: promoter for bacteriophage T7 RNA polymerase
   4572..4727    +  CDS            lacZα (fragment): LacZα fragment of β-galactosidase; lacZ fragment
   4758..5186    -  rep_origin     f1 ori (sequence partly withheld): f1 bacteriophage origin of replication; arrow indicates direction of (+) strand synthesis
