[The description below was written by a language model from this plasmid's Addgene catalogue record and pLannotate feature annotations shown in this document.]
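Description:
AAV CMV-driven AcrIIA4-2xmiR-1 target sites is a 5.2 kb AAV transfer plasmid built on a self-complementary AAV (scAAV) backbone for mammalian expression of an anti-CRISPR protein. It is propagated in E. coli through a high-copy ColE1/pUC-type origin and selected with ampicillin via the bla gene. It also carries an f1 origin and remnants of a phagemid cloning vector (lac promoter/operator, lacZα and lacI fragments, T3 and T7 promoters). A recombination-deficient growth strain is listed, consistent with the need to keep the repeat-containing ITRs stable. The automated annotation detects only one AAV2 ITR fragment, downstream of the expression cassette. The second, probably modified, ITR expected for an scAAV genome is not called in the feature table.

The main payload is a CMV enhancer/promoter cassette driving AcrIIA4, an inhibitor of Streptococcus pyogenes Cas9, with an N-terminal FLAG tag and a bovine growth hormone polyadenylation signal. The AcrIIA4 coding sequence and the two miR-1 binding sites are not annotated individually, but they presumably lie in the unannotated stretch between the FLAG fragment and the poly(A) signal. The target sites place the transcript under microRNA control. In cells with abundant miR-1 the message should be repressed, lowering AcrIIA4 and releasing Cas9 activity, whereas in other cells the anti-CRISPR persists and keeps Cas9 inhibited. Upstream of the CMV cassette is a human U6 promoter followed by an SpCas9 guide RNA scaffold (annotated as a tracrRNA fragment), which provides a position for guide expression. The record does not state a specific spacer. The construct is intended for cell-type-specific activation of CRISPR-Cas9, delivered either by transfection or as packaged AAV.
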