Addgene plasmid #120299: AAV CMV-driven AcrIIA4-2xmiR-1 target sites
Purpose: AAV vector for expression of AcrIIA4 with two miR-1 binding sites
Depositing lab: Dominik Niopek. Depositing organization: Universitaet Heidelberg. Publication: Cell-specific CRISPR-Cas9 activation by microRNA-dependent expression of anti-CRISPR proteins. Hoffmann MD, Aschenbrenner S, Grosse S, Rapti K, Domenger C, Fakhiri J, Mastel M, Borner K, Eils R, Grimm D, Niopek D. Nucleic Acids Res. 2019 Apr 15. pii: 5458120. doi: 10.1093/nar/gkz271. PubMed 30982889.
Backbone
  Vector backbone: scAAV
  Vector type: Mammalian Expression, AAV, CRISPR
Growth in bacteria
  Bacterial resistance: Ampicillin, 100 μg/mL
  Growth temperature: 37°C
  Growth strain: NEB Stable
  Copy number: Unknown
Gene/Insert
  Gene/Insert name: AcrIIA4-2xmiR-1 binding sites (alt name: U6 scaffold)
  Tag / fusion protein: FLAG (N terminal on insert)
  Cloning method: Restriction Enzyme; 5′ cloning site Unknown (unknown if destroyed); 3′ cloning site Unknown (unknown if destroyed)
Terms and licenses: Academic/Nonprofit Terms; Industry Terms: Not Available to Industry
Depositor comments: Please visit https://www.biorxiv.org/content/10.1101/480384v1 for BioRxiv preprint
How to cite: AAV CMV-driven AcrIIA4-2xmiR-1 target sites was a gift from Dominik Niopek (Addgene plasmid # 120299 ; http://n2t.net/addgene:120299 ; RRID:Addgene_120299)
